Addgene plasmid #76038: ANKK1 gRNA (BRDN0001149535)
Purpose: 3rd generation lentiviral gRNA plasmid targeting human ANKK1
Depositing lab: John Doench & David Root. Depositing organization: Broad Institute. Publication: Optimized sgRNA design to maximize activity and minimize off-target effects of CRISPR-Cas9. Doench JG, Fusi N, Sullender M, Hegde M, Vaimberg EW, Donovan KF, Smith I, Tothova Z, Wilen C, Orchard R, Virgin HW, Listgarten J, Root DE. Nat Biotechnol. 2016 Jan 18. doi: 10.1038/nbt.3437. PubMed 26780180.
Backbone
  Vector backbone: lentiGuide-Puro
  Backbone manufacturer: Zhang Lab (Addgene plasmid # 52963)
  Vector type: Mammalian Expression, Lentiviral, CRISPR
  Selectable markers: Puromycin
Growth in bacteria
  Bacterial resistance: Ampicillin, 100 μg/mL
  Growth temperature: 37°C
  Growth strain: DH5alpha
  Copy number: High Copy
Gene/Insert
  Gene/Insert name: ANKK1 (alt names: ANKK1; NM_178510.1)
  gRNA/shRNA sequence: TAAACTCCATCACAATACCC
  Species: H. sapiens (human)
  Entrez Gene: ANKK1 (a.k.a. PKK2, sgK288)
  Promoter: hU6
  Cloning method: Unknown
  Sequencing primers: 5′ U6-F; 3′ pS2-R
Terms and licenses: Academic/Nonprofit Terms; Industry Terms: Not Available to Industry
Depositor comments: The gRNA was designed to target the following Genbank reference sequence(s): NM_178510.1. Note that this plasmid does NOT contain Cas9. It should be used in conjunction with lentiCas9-Blast (Addgene #52962) or otherwise with cell lines already expressing Cas9. Browse the full kinome gRNA library at http://www.addgene.org/pooled-library/broadgpp-human-kinome/ or visit http://www.broadinstitute.org/rnai/public/ for detailed protocols and information.
How to cite: ANKK1 gRNA (BRDN0001149535) was a gift from John Doench & David Root (Addgene plasmid # 76038 ; http://n2t.net/addgene:76038 ; RRID:Addgene_76038)
