[The description below was written by a language model from this plasmid's Addgene catalogue record and pLannotate feature annotations shown in this document.]
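Description:
ANKK1 gRNA (BRDN0001149535) is a third-generation lentiviral CRISPR guide plasmid built on the lentiGuide-Puro backbone, carrying a single guide RNA directed against human ANKK1 (also known as PKK2 or sgK288) and designed against the reference transcript NM_178510.1. It is maintained in E. coli as a high-copy plasmid through a ColE1/pUC-type origin with ampicillin selection from the β-lactamase gene. An f1 origin, an SV40 origin and poly(A) signal, and remnants of a lac/T7/T3 cloning region are also annotated in the backbone.

The viral genome is transcribed from an RSV promoter fused to a truncated HIV-1 5' LTR, which makes packaging Tat-independent. It contains the Ψ packaging signal with a partial gag sequence, the Rev response element, a central polypurine tract, and a self-inactivating ΔU3 3' LTR. Within this transfer cassette, the human U6 RNA polymerase III promoter drives the 20-nt ANKK1 spacer joined to the Streptococcus pyogenes Cas9 guide scaffold. Downstream, the EF-1α core promoter with its intron A expresses puromycin N-acetyltransferase so that transduced mammalian cells can be selected with puromycin, and a WPRE enhances expression of that transcript.

The plasmid does not encode Cas9. It is meant to be paired with a separate Cas9 lentivector such as lentiCas9-Blast, or used in cells that already express Cas9, to disrupt ANKK1. It belongs to a human kinome guide collection associated with work on optimised sgRNA design for higher on-target activity and fewer off-target effects. The cloning method used to insert the guide is not recorded.
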