Features (pLannotate 1.2.2; 29 found; start..end, strand, type, name):
     14..80      +  CDS            small t antigen (fragment): SV40 (simian virus 40) small t antigen
    106..317     +  promoter       EF-1α core promoter: core promoter for human elongation factor EF-1α
    318..1256    +  intron         EF-1α intron A: intron upstream of the start codon of human EF-1α
   1278..1877    +  CDS            PuroR (fragment): puromycin N-acetyltransferase; pac from Streptomyces; confers resistance to puromycin
   1893..2481    +  misc_feature   WPRE: woodchuck hepatitis virus posttranscriptional regulatory element
   2532..2551    +  misc_feature   cPPT/CTS (fragment): central polypurine tract and central termination sequence of HIV-1
   2553..2786    +  LTR            3' LTR (ΔU3): self-inactivating 3' long terminal repeat (LTR) from HIV-1
   2864..2985    +  polyA_signal   SV40 poly(A) signal: SV40 polyadenylation signal
   3025..3160    +  rep_origin     SV40 ori: SV40 origin of replication
   3181..3199    -  promoter       T7 promoter: promoter for bacteriophage T7 RNA polymerase
   3207..3362    +  CDS            lacZα (fragment): LacZα fragment of β-galactosidase; lacZ fragment
   3367..3795    +  rep_origin     f1 ori (sequence partly withheld): f1 bacteriophage origin of replication; arrow indicates direction of (+) strand synthesis
   3848..3952    +  promoter       AmpR promoter: bla
   3953..4813    +  CDS            AmpR: β-lactamase; bla; confers resistance to ampicillin, carbenicillin, and related antibiotics
   4984..5572    +  rep_origin     ori: high-copy-number ColE1/pMB1/pBR322/pUC origin of replication
   5755..5847    +  CDS            lacI (fragment): lac repressor; lacI; The lac repressor binds to the lac operator to inhibit transcription in E. coli. This inhibition can be relieved by adding lactose or isopropyl-β-D-thiogalactopyranoside (IPTG).
   5860..5881    +  protein_bind   CAP binding site: CAP binding activates transcription in the presence of cAMP. E. coli catabolite activator protein
   5896..5926    +  promoter       lac promoter: promoter for the E. coli lac operon
   5934..5950    +  protein_bind   lac operator: The lac repressor binds to the lac operator to inhibit transcription in E. coli. This inhibition can be relieved by adding lactose or isopropyl-β-D-thiogalactopyranoside (IPTG). lac repressor encoded by lacI
   5995..6013    +  promoter       T3 promoter: promoter for bacteriophage T3 RNA polymerase
   6041..6267    +  promoter       RSV promoter: Rous sarcoma virus enhancer/promoter
   6268..6448    +  LTR            5' LTR (truncated): truncated 5' long terminal repeat (LTR) from HIV-1
   6495..6620    +  misc_feature   HIV-1 Ψ: packaging signal of human immunodeficiency virus type 1
   6604..6967    +  CDS            HIV-1 gag (fragment): gag protein from human immunodeficiency virus 1; gag
   7113..7346    +  misc_feature   RRE: The Rev response element (RRE) of HIV-1 allows for Rev-dependent mRNA export from the nucleus to the cytoplasm.
   7723..7749    +  CDS            Rev (fragment): human immunodeficiency virus 1 (HIV-1) Rev protein; rev; enhances nuclear export of unspliced and incompletely spliced viral mRNAs
   7753..7993    +  promoter       U6 promoter: RNA polymerase III promoter for human U6 snRNA
   8023..8098    +  misc_RNA       gRNA scaffold: guide RNA scaffold for the Streptococcus pyogenes CRISPR/Cas9 system
   8154..8271    +  misc_feature   cPPT/CTS: central polypurine tract and central termination sequence of HIV-1
>Addgene plasmid #76038 | ANKK1 gRNA (BRDN0001149535) | addgene full sequence | sequence record 185060 | Addgene Assembled Sequence
CCCGGGTGCAAAGATGGATAAAGTTTTAAACAGAGAGGAATCTTTGCAGCTAATGGACCTTCTAGGTCTT
GAAAGGAGTGGGAATTGGCTCCGGTGCCCGTCAGTGGGCAGAGCGCACATCGCCCACAGTCCCCGAGAAG
TTGGGGGGAGGGGTCGGCAATTGATCCGGTGCCTAGAGAAGGTGGCGCGGGGTAAACTGGGAAAGTGATG
TCGTGTACTGGCTCCGCCTTTTTCCCGAGGGTGGGGGAGAACCGTATATAAGTGCAGTAGTCGCCGTGAA
CGTTCTTTTTCGCAACGGGTTTGCCGCCAGAACACAGGTAAGTGCCGTGTGTGGTTCCCGCGGGCCTGGC
CTCTTTACGGGTTATGGCCCTTGCGTGCCTTGAATTACTTCCACCTGGCTGCAGTACGTGATTCTTGATC
CCGAGCTTCGGGTTGGAAGTGGGTGGGAGAGTTCGAGGCCTTGCGCTTAAGGAGCCCCTTCGCCTCGTGC
TTGAGTTGAGGCCTGGCCTGGGCGCTGGGGCCGCCGCGTGCGAATCTGGTGGCACCTTCGCGCCTGTCTC
GCTGCTTTCGATAAGTCTCTAGCCATTTAAAATTTTTGATGACCTGCTGCGACGCTTTTTTTCTGGCAAG
ATAGTCTTGTAAATGCGGGCCAAGATCTGCACACTGGTATTTCGGTTTTTGGGGCCGCGGGCGGCGACGG
GGCCCGTGCGTCCCAGCGCACATGTTCGGCGAGGCGGGGCCTGCGAGCGCGGCCACCGAGAATCGGACGG
GGGTAGTCTCAAGCTGGCCGGCCTGCTCTGGTGCCTGGCCTCGCGCCGCCGTGTATCGCCCCGCCCTGGG
CGGCAAGGCTGGCCCGGTCGGCACCAGTTGCGTGAGCGGAAAGATGGCCGCTTCCCGGCCCTGCTGCAGG
GAGCTCAAAATGGAGGACGCGGCGCTCGGGAGAGCGGGCGGGTGAGTCACCCACACAAAGGAAAAGGGCC
TTTCCGTCCTCAGCCGTCGCTTCATGTGACTCCACGGAGTACCGGGCGCCGTCCAGGCACCTCGATTAGT
TCTCGAGCTTTTGGAGTACGTCGTCTTTAGGTTGGGGGGAGGGGTTTTATGCGATGGAGTTTCCCCACAC
TGAGTGGGTGGAGACTGAAGTTAGGCCAGCTTGGCACTTGATGTAATTCTCCTTGGAATTTGCCCTTTTT
GAGTTTGGATCTTGGTTCATTCTCAAGCCTCAGACAGTGGTTCAAAGTTTTTTTCTTCCATTTCAGGTGT
CGTGACGTACGGCCACCATGACCGAGTACAAGCCCACGGTGCGCCTCGCCACCCGCGACGACGTCCCCAG
GGCCGTACGCACCCTCGCCGCCGCGTTCGCCGACTACCCCGCCACGCGCCACACCGTCGATCCGGACCGC
CACATCGAGCGGGTCACCGAGCTGCAAGAACTCTTCCTCACGCGCGTCGGGCTCGACATCGGCAAGGTGT
GGGTCGCGGACGACGGCGCCGCCGTGGCGGTCTGGACCACGCCGGAGAGCGTCGAAGCGGGGGCGGTGTT
CGCCGAGATCGGCCCGCGCATGGCCGAGTTGAGCGGTTCCCGGCTGGCCGCGCAGCAACAGATGGAAGGC
CTCCTGGCGCCGCACCGGCCCAAGGAGCCCGCGTGGTTCCTGGCCACCGTCGGAGTCTCGCCCGACCACC
AGGGCAAGGGTCTGGGCAGCGCCGTCGTGCTCCCCGGAGTGGAGGCGGCCGAGCGCGCCGGGGTGCCCGC
CTTCCTGGAGACCTCCGCGCCCCGCAACCTCCCCTTCTACGAGCGGCTCGGCTTCACCGTCACCGCCGAC
GTCGAGGTGCCCGAAGGACCGCGCACCTGGTGCATGACCCGCAAGCCCGGTGCCTGAACGCGTTAAGTCG
ACAATCAACCTCTGGATTACAAAATTTGTGAAAGATTGACTGGTATTCTTAACTATGTTGCTCCTTTTAC
GCTATGTGGATACGCTGCTTTAATGCCTTTGTATCATGCTATTGCTTCCCGTATGGCTTTCATTTTCTCC
TCCTTGTATAAATCCTGGTTGCTGTCTCTTTATGAGGAGTTGTGGCCCGTTGTCAGGCAACGTGGCGTGG
TGTGCACTGTGTTTGCTGACGCAACCCCCACTGGTTGGGGCATTGCCACCACCTGTCAGCTCCTTTCCGG
GACTTTCGCTTTCCCCCTCCCTATTGCCACGGCGGAACTCATCGCCGCCTGCCTTGCCCGCTGCTGGACA
GGGGCTCGGCTGTTGGGCACTGACAATTCCGTGGTGTTGTCGGGGAAATCATCGTCCTTTCCTTGGCTGC
TCGCCTGTGTTGCCACCTGGATTCTGCGCGGGACGTCCTTCTGCTACGTCCCTTCGGCCCTCAATCCAGC
GGACCTTCCTTCCCGCGGCCTGCTGCCGGCTCTGCGGCCTCTTCCGCGTCTTCGCCTTCGCCCTCAGACG
AGTCGGATCTCCCTTTGGGCCGCCTCCCCGCGTCGACTTTAAGACCAATGACTTACAAGGCAGCTGTAGA
TCTTAGCCACTTTTTAAAAGAAAAGGGGGGACTGGAAGGGCTAATTCACTCCCAACGAAGACAAGATCTG
CTTTTTGCTTGTACTGGGTCTCTCTGGTTAGACCAGATCTGAGCCTGGGAGCTCTCTGGCTAACTAGGGA
ACCCACTGCTTAAGCCTCAATAAAGCTTGCCTTGAGTGCTTCAAGTAGTGTGTGCCCGTCTGTTGTGTGA
CTCTGGTAACTAGAGATCCCTCAGACCCTTTTAGTCAGTGTGGAAAATCTCTAGCAGTACGTATAGTAGT
TCATGTCATCTTATTATTCAGTATTTATAACTTGCAAAGAAATGAATATCAGAGAGTGAGAGGAACTTGT
TTATTGCAGCTTATAATGGTTACAAATAAAGCAATAGCATCACAAATTTCACAAATAAAGCATTTTTTTC
ACTGCATTCTAGTTGTGGTTTGTCCAAACTCATCAATGTATCTTATCATGTCTGGCTCTAGCTATCCCGC
CCCTAACTCCGCCCATCCCGCCCCTAACTCCGCCCAGTTCCGCCCATTCTCCGCCCCATGGCTGACTAAT
TTTTTTTATTTATGCAGAGGCCGAGGCCGCCTCGGCCTCTGAGCTATTCCAGAAGTAGTGAGGAGGCTTT
TTTGGAGGCCTAGGGACGTACCCAATTCGCCCTATAGTGAGTCGTATTACGCGCGCTCACTGGCCGTCGT
TTTACAACGTCGTGACTGGGAAAACCCTGGCGTTACCCAACTTAATCGCCTTGCAGCACATCCCCCTTTC
GCCAGCTGGCGTAATAGCGAAGAGGCCCGCACCGATCGCCCTTCCCAACAGTTGCGCAGCCTGAATGGCG
AATGGG
[124 nt withheld, positions 3367-3490]
C
[91 nt withheld, positions 3492-3582]
A
[49 nt withheld, positions 3584-3632]
CCTTTGACGTTGGAGTCCACGTTCTTT
[37 nt withheld, positions 3660-3696]
ACCCTATCTCGGTCTATTCTTTTGATTTATAAGGGATTTTGCCGATTTCGGCCTATTGGTTAAAAAATGA
GCTGATTTAACAAAAATTTAACGCGAATTTTAACAAAATATTAACGCTTACAATTTAGGTGGCACTTTTC
GGGGAAATGTGCGCGGAACCCCTATTTGTTTATTTTTCTAAATACATTCAAATATGTATCCGCTCATGAG
ACAATAACCCTGATAAATGCTTCAATAATATTGAAAAAGGAAGAGTATGAGTATTCAACATTTCCGTGTC
GCCCTTATTCCCTTTTTTGCGGCATTTTGCCTTCCTGTTTTTGCTCACCCAGAAACGCTGGTGAAAGTAA
AAGATGCTGAAGATCAGTTGGGTGCACGAGTGGGTTACATCGAACTGGATCTCAACAGCGGTAAGATCCT
TGAGAGTTTTCGCCCCGAAGAACGTTTTCCAATGATGAGCACTTTTAAAGTTCTGCTATGTGGCGCGGTA
TTATCCCGTATTGACGCCGGGCAAGAGCAACTCGGTCGCCGCATACACTATTCTCAGAATGACTTGGTTG
AGTACTCACCAGTCACAGAAAAGCATCTTACGGATGGCATGACAGTAAGAGAATTATGCAGTGCTGCCAT
AACCATGAGTGATAACACTGCGGCCAACTTACTTCTGACAACGATCGGAGGACCGAAGGAGCTAACCGCT
TTTTTGCACAACATGGGGGATCATGTAACTCGCCTTGATCGTTGGGAACCGGAGCTGAATGAAGCCATAC
CAAACGACGAGCGTGACACCACGATGCCTGTAGCAATGGCAACAACGTTGCGCAAACTATTAACTGGCGA
ACTACTTACTCTAGCTTCCCGGCAACAATTAATAGACTGGATGGAGGCGGATAAAGTTGCAGGACCACTT
CTGCGCTCGGCCCTTCCGGCTGGCTGGTTTATTGCTGATAAATCTGGAGCCGGTGAGCGTGGGTCTCGCG
GTATCATTGCAGCACTGGGGCCAGATGGTAAGCCCTCCCGTATCGTAGTTATCTACACGACGGGGAGTCA
GGCAACTATGGATGAACGAAATAGACAGATCGCTGAGATAGGTGCCTCACTGATTAAGCATTGGTAACTG
TCAGACCAAGTTTACTCATATATACTTTAGATTGATTTAAAACTTCATTTTTAATTTAAAAGGATCTAGG
TGAAGATCCTTTTTGATAATCTCATGACCAAAATCCCTTAACGTGAGTTTTCGTTCCACTGAGCGTCAGA
CCCCGTAGAAAAGATCAAAGGATCTTCTTGAGATCCTTTTTTTCTGCGCGTAATCTGCTGCTTGCAAACA
AAAAAACCACCGCTACCAGCGGTGGTTTGTTTGCCGGATCAAGAGCTACCAACTCTTTTTCCGAAGGTAA
CTGGCTTCAGCAGAGCGCAGATACCAAATACTGTTCTTCTAGTGTAGCCGTAGTTAGGCCACCACTTCAA
GAACTCTGTAGCACCGCCTACATACCTCGCTCTGCTAATCCTGTTACCAGTGGCTGCTGCCAGTGGCGAT
AAGTCGTGTCTTACCGGGTTGGACTCAAGACGATAGTTACCGGATAAGGCGCAGCGGTCGGGCTGAACGG
GGGGTTCGTGCACACAGCCCAGCTTGGAGCGAACGACCTACACCGAACTGAGATACCTACAGCGTGAGCT
ATGAGAAAGCGCCACGCTTCCCGAAGGGAGAAAGGCGGACAGGTATCCGGTAAGCGGCAGGGTCGGAACA
GGAGAGCGCACGAGGGAGCTTCCAGGGGGAAACGCCTGGTATCTTTATAGTCCTGTCGGGTTTCGCCACC
TCTGACTTGAGCGTCGATTTTTGTGATGCTCGTCAGGGGGGCGGAGCCTATGGAAAAACGCCAGCAACGC
GGCCTTTTTACGGTTCCTGGCCTTTTGCTGGCCTTTTGCTCACATGTTCTTTCCTGCGTTATCCCCTGAT
TCTGTGGATAACCGTATTACCGCCTTTGAGTGAGCTGATACCGCTCGCCGCAGCCGAACGACCGAGCGCA
GCGAGTCAGTGAGCGAGGAAGCGGAAGAGCGCCCAATACGCAAACCGCCTCTCCCCGCGCGTTGGCCGAT
TCATTAATGCAGCTGGCACGACAGGTTTCCCGACTGGAAAGCGGGCAGTGAGCGCAACGCAATTAATGTG
AGTTAGCTCACTCATTAGGCACCCCAGGCTTTACACTTTATGCTTCCGGCTCGTATGTTGTGTGGAATTG
TGAGCGGATAACAATTTCACACAGGAAACAGCTATGACCATGATTACGCCAAGCGCGCAATTAACCCTCA
CTAAAGGGAACAAAAGCTGGAGCTGCAAGCTTAATGTAGTCTTATGCAATACTCTTGTAGTCTTGCAACA
TGGTAACGATGAGTTAGCAACATGCCTTACAAGGAGAGAAAAAGCACCGTGCATGCCGATTGGTGGAAGT
AAGGTGGTACGATCGTGCCTTATTAGGAAGGCAACAGACGGGTCTGACATGGATTGGACGAACCACTGAA
TTGCCGCATTGCAGAGATATTGTATTTAAGTGCCTAGCTCGATACATAAACGGGTCTCTCTGGTTAGACC
AGATCTGAGCCTGGGAGCTCTCTGGCTAACTAGGGAACCCACTGCTTAAGCCTCAATAAAGCTTGCCTTG
AGTGCTTCAAGTAGTGTGTGCCCGTCTGTTGTGTGACTCTGGTAACTAGAGATCCCTCAGACCCTTTTAG
TCAGTGTGGAAAATCTCTAGCAGTGGCGCCCGAACAGGGACTTGAAAGCGAAAGGGAAACCAGAGGAGCT
CTCTCGACGCAGGACTCGGCTTGCTGAAGCGCGCACGGCAAGAGGCGAGGGGCGGCGACTGGTGAGTACG
CCAAAAATTTTGACTAGCGGAGGCTAGAAGGAGAGAGATGGGTGCGAGAGCGTCAGTATTAAGCGGGGGA
GAATTAGATCGCGATGGGAAAAAATTCGGTTAAGGCCAGGGGGAAAGAAAAAATATAAATTAAAACATAT
AGTATGGGCAAGCAGGGAGCTAGAACGATTCGCAGTTAATCCTGGCCTGTTAGAAACATCAGAAGGCTGT
AGACAAATACTGGGACAGCTACAACCATCCCTTCAGACAGGATCAGAAGAACTTAGATCATTATATAATA
CAGTAGCAACCCTCTATTGTGTGCATCAAAGGATAGAGATAAAAGACACCAAGGAAGCTTTAGACAAGAT
AGAGGAAGAGCAAAACAAAAGTAAGACCACCGCACAGCAAGCGGCCGCTGATCTTCAGACCTGGAGGAGG
AGATATGAGGGACAATTGGAGAAGTGAATTATATAAATATAAAGTAGTAAAAATTGAACCATTAGGAGTA
GCACCCACCAAGGCAAAGAGAAGAGTGGTGCAGAGAGAAAAAAGAGCAGTGGGAATAGGAGCTTTGTTCC
TTGGGTTCTTGGGAGCAGCAGGAAGCACTATGGGCGCAGCGTCAATGACGCTGACGGTACAGGCCAGACA
ATTATTGTCTGGTATAGTGCAGCAGCAGAACAATTTGCTGAGGGCTATTGAGGCGCAACAGCATCTGTTG
CAACTCACAGTCTGGGGCATCAAGCAGCTCCAGGCAAGAATCCTGGCTGTGGAAAGATACCTAAAGGATC
AACAGCTCCTGGGGATTTGGGGTTGCTCTGGAAAACTCATTTGCACCACTGCTGTGCCTTGGAATGCTAG
TTGGAGTAATAAATCTCTGGAACAGATTTGGAATCACACGACCTGGATGGAGTGGGACAGAGAAATTAAC
AATTACACAAGCTTAATACACTCCTTAATTGAAGAATCGCAAAACCAGCAAGAAAAGAATGAACAAGAAT
TATTGGAATTAGATAAATGGGCAAGTTTGTGGAATTGGTTTAACATAACAAATTGGCTGTGGTATATAAA
ATTATTCATAATGATAGTAGGAGGCTTGGTAGGTTTAAGAATAGTTTTTGCTGTACTTTCTATAGTGAAT
AGAGTTAGGCAGGGATATTCACCATTATCGTTTCAGACCCACCTCCCAACCCCGAGGGGACCCAGAGAGG
GCCTATTTCCCATGATTCCTTCATATTTGCATATACGATACAAGGCTGTTAGAGAGATAATTAGAATTAA
TTTGACTGTAAACACAAAGATATTAGTACAAAATACGTGACGTAGAAAGTAATAATTTCTTGGGTAGTTT
GCAGTTTTAAAATTATGTTTTAAAATGGACTATCATATGCTTACCGTAACTTGAAAGTATTTCGATTTCT
TGGCTTTATATATCTTGTGGAAAGGACGAAACACCGTAAACTCCATCACAATACCCGTTTTAGAGCTAGA
AATAGCAAGTTAAAATAAGGCTAGTCCGTTATCAACTTGAAAAAGTGGCACCGAGTCGGTGCTTTTTTAA
GCTTGGCGTAACTAGATCTTGAGACAAATGGCAGTATTCATCCACAATTTTAAAAGAAAAGGGGGGATTG
GGGGGTACAGTGCAGGGGAAAGAATAGTAGACATAATAGCAACAGACATACAAACTAAAGAATTACAAAA
ACAAATTACAAAAATTCAAAATTTTCGGGTTTATTACAGGGACAGCAGAGATCCACTTTGGCGCCGGCTC
GAGGGGG
