>Addgene plasmid #76038 | ANKK1 gRNA (BRDN0001149535) | depositor partial sequence | sequence record 143498 | Target Sequence
TAAACTCCATCACAATACCC
