>Addgene plasmid #76038 | ANKK1 gRNA (BRDN0001149535) | addgene partial sequence | sequence record 185059 | hU6-F
AGAAAGTAATAATTTCTTGGGTAGTTTGCAGTTTTAAAATTATGTTTTAAAATGGACTATCATATGCTTA
CCGTAACTTGAAAGTATTTCGATTTCTTGGCTTTATATATCTTGTGGAAAGGACGAAACACCGTAAACTC
CATCACAATACCCGTTTTAGAGCTAGAAATAGCAAGTTAAAATAAGGCTAGTCCGTTATCAACTTGAAAA
AGTGGCACCGAGTCGGTGCTTTTTTAAGCTTGGCGTAACTAGATCTTGAGACAAATGGCAGTATTCATCC
ACAATTTTAAAAGAAAAGGGGGGATTGGGGGGTACAGTGCAGGGGAAAGAATAGTAGACATAATAGCAAC
AGACATACAAACTAAAGAATTACAAAAACAAATTACAAAAATTCAAAATTTTCGGGTTTATTACAGGGAC
AGCAGAGATCCACTTTGGCGCCGGCTCGAGGGGGCCCGGGTGCAAAGATGGATAAAGTTTTAAACAGAGA
GGAATCTTTGCAGCTAATGGACCTTCTAGGTCTTGAAAGGAGTGGGAATTGGCTCCGGTGCCCGTCAGTG
GGCAGAGCGC
